>Addgene plasmid #87644 | UAS->Bxb1.STOP>SNAPf>CLIPf>Halo2 | addgene full sequence | sequence record 174554 | Addgene NGS Result
GACTCAGGTGGCACTTTTCGGGGAAATGTGCGCGGAACCCCTATTTGTTTATTTTTCTAAATACATTCAA
ATATGTATCCGCTCATGAGACAATAACCCTGATAAATGCTTCAATAATATTGAAAAAGGAAGAGTATGAG
TATTCAACATTTCCGTGTCGCCCTTATTCCCTTTTTTGCGGCATTTTGCCTTCCTGTTTTTGCTCACCCA
GAAACGCTGGTGAAAGTAAAAGATGCTGAAGATCAGTTGGGTGCACGAGTGGGTTACATCGAACTGGATC
TCAACAGCGGTAAGATCCTTGAGAGTTTTCGCCCCGAAGAACGTTTTCCAATGATGAGCACTTTTAAAGT
TCTGCTATGTGGCGCGGTATTATCCCGTATTGACGCCGGGCAAGAGCAACTCGGTCGCCGCATACACTAT
TCTCAGAATGACTTGGTTGAGTACTCACCAGTCACAGAAAAGCATCTTACGGATGGCATGACAGTAAGAG
AATTATGCAGTGCTGCCATAACCATGAGTGATAACACTGCGGCCAACTTACTTCTGACAACGATCGGAGG
ACCGAAGGAGCTAACCGCTTTTTTGCACAACATGGGGGATCATGTAACTCGCCTTGATCGTTGGGAACCG
GAGCTGAATGAAGCCATACCAAACGACGAGCGTGACACCACGATGCCTGTAGCAATGGCAACAACGTTGC
GCAAACTATTAACTGGCGAACTACTTACTCTAGCTTCCCGGCAACAATTAATAGACTGGATGGAGGCGGA
TAAAGTTGCAGGACCACTTCTGCGCTCGGCCCTTCCGGCTGGCTGGTTTATTGCTGATAAATCTGGAGCC
GGTGAGCGTGGGTCTCGCGGTATCATTGCAGCACTGGGGCCAGATGGTAAGCCCTCCCGTATCGTAGTTA
TCTACACGACGGGGAGTCAGGCAACTATGGATGAACGAAATAGACAGATCGCTGAGATAGGTGCCTCACT
GATTAAGCATTGGTAACTGTCAGACCAAGTTTACTCATATATACTTTAGATTGATTTAAAACTTCATTTT
TAATTTAAAAGGATCTAGGTGAAGATCCTTTTTGATAATCTCATGACCAAAATCCCTTAACGTGAGTTTT
CGTTCCACTGAGCGTCAGACCCCGTAGAAAAGATCAAAGGATCTTCTTGAGATCCTTTTTTTCTGCGCGT
AATCTGCTGCTTGCAAACAAAAAAACCACCGCTACCAGCGGTGGTTTGTTTGCCGGATCAAGAGCTACCA
ACTCTTTTTCCGAAGGTAACTGGCTTCAGCAGAGCGCAGATACCAAATACTGTTCTTCTAGTGTAGCCGT
AGTTAGGCCACCACTTCAAGAACTCTGTAGCACCGCCTACATACCTCGCTCTGCTAATCCTGTTACCAGT
GGCTGCTGCCAGTGGCGATAAGTCGTGTCTTACCGGGTTGGACTCAAGACGATAGTTACCGGATAAGGCG
CAGCGGTCGGGCTGAACGGGGGGTTCGTGCACACAGCCCAGCTTGGAGCGAACGACCTACACCGAACTGA
GATACCTACAGCGTGAGCTATGAGAAAGCGCCACGCTTCCCGAAGGGAGAAAGGCGGACAGGTATCCGGT
AAGCGGCAGGGTCGGAACAGGAGAGCGCACGAGGGAGCTTCCAGGGGGAAACGCCTGGTATCTTTATAGT
CCTGTCGGGTTTCGCCACCTCTGACTTGAGCGTCGATTTTTGTGATGCTCGTCAGGGGGGCGGAGCCTAT
GGAAAAACGCCAGCAACGCGGCCTTTTTACGGTTCCTGGCCTTTTGCTGGCCTTTTGCTCACATGTTACC
GTCGACGATGTAGGTCACGGTCTCGAAGCCGCGGTGCGGGTGCCAGGGCGTGCCCTTGGGCTCCCCGGGC
GCGTACTCCACCTCACCCATCTGGTCCATCATGATGAACGGGTCGAGGTGGCGGTAGTTGATCCCGGCGA
ACGCGCGGCGCACCGGGAAGCCCTCGCCCTCGAAACCGCTGGGCGCGGTGGTCACGGTGAGCACGGGACG
TGCGACGGCGTCGGCGGGTGCGGATACGCGGGGCAGCGTCAGCGGGTTCTCGACGGTCACGGCGGGCATG
TCGACAAGCCGAACATATGGGCGCGCCTAGTATGTATGTAAGTTAATAAAACCCATTTTTGCGGAAAGTA
GATAAAAAAAACATTTTTTTTTTTTACTGCACTGGATATCATTGAACTTATCTGATCAGTTTTAAATTTA
CTTCGATCCAAGGGTATTTGATGTACCAGGTTCTTTCGATTACCTCTCACTCAAAATGACATTCCACTCA
AAGTCAGCGCTGTTTGCCTCCTTCTCTGTCCACAGAAATATCGCCGTCTCTTTCGCCGCTGCGTCCGCTA
TCTCTTTCGCCACCGTTTGTAGCGTTACGTAGCGTCAATGTCCGCCTTCAGTTGCATTTTGTCAGCGGTT
TCGTGACGAAGCTCCAAGCGGTTTACGCCATCAATTAAACACAAAGTGCTGTGCCAAAACTCCTCTCGCT
TCTTATTTTTGTTTGTTTTTTGAGTGATTGGGGTGGTGATTGGTTTTGGGTGGGTAAGCAGGGGAAAGTG
TGAAAAATCCCGGCAATGGGCCAAGAGGATCAGGAGCTATTAATTCGCGGAGGCAGCAAACACCCATCTG
CCGAGCATCTGAACAATGTGAGTAGTACATGTGCATACATCTTAAGTTCACTTGATCTATAGGAACTGCG
ATTGCAACATCAAATTGTCTGCGGCGTGAGAACTGCGACCCACAAAAATCCCAAACCGCAATTGCACAAA
CAAATAGTGACACGAAACAGATTATTCTGGTAGCTGTTCTCGCTATATAAGACAATTTTTGAGATCATAT
CATGATCAAGACATCTAAAGGCATTCATTTTCGACTATATTCTTTTTTACAAAAAATATAACAACCAGAT
ATTTTAAGCTGATCCTAGATGCACAAAAAATAAATAAAAGTATAAACCTACTTCGTAGGATACTTCGGGG
TACTTTTTGTTCGGGGTTAGATGAGCATAACGCTTGTAGTTGATATTTGAGATCCCCTATCATTGCAGGG
TGACAGCGGAGCGGCTTCGCAGAGCTGCATTAACCAGGGCTTCGGGCAGGCCAAAAACTACGGCACGCTC
CGGCCACCCAGTCCGCCGGAGGACTCCGGTTCAGGGAGCGGCCAACTAGCCGAGAACCTCACCTATGCCT
GGCACAATATGGACATCTTTGGGGCGGTCAATCAGCCGGGCTCCGGATGGCGGCAGCTGGTCAACCGGAC
ACGCGGACTATTCTGCAACGAGCGACACATACCGGCGCCCAGGAAACATTTGCTCAAGAACGGTGAGTTT
CTATTCGCAGTCGGCTGATCTGTGTGAAATCTTAATAAAGGGTCCAATTACCAATTTGAAACTCAGTTTG
CGGCGTGGCCTATCCGGGCGAACTTTTGGCCGTGATGGGCAGTTCCGGTGCCGGAAAGACGACCCTGCTG
AATGCCCTTGCCTTTCGATCGCCGCAGGGCATCCAAGTATCGCCATCCGGGATGCGACTGCTCAATGGCC
AACCTGTGGACGCCAAGGAGATGCAGGCCAGGTGCGCCTATGTCCAGCAGGATGACCTCTTTATCGGCTC
CCTAACGGCCAGGGAACACCTGATTTTCCAAGCCATGGTGCGGATGCCACGACATCTGACCTATCGGCAG
CGAGTGGCCCGCGTGGATCAGGTGATCCAGGAGCTTTCGCTCAGCAAATGTCAGCACACGATCATCGGTG
TGCCCGGCAGGGTGAAAGGTCTGTCCGGCGGAGAAAGGAAGCGTCTGGCATTCGCCTCCGAGGCTCTAAC
CGATCCGCCGCTTCTGATCTGCGATGAGCCCACCTCCGGACTGGACTCCTTTACCGCCCACAGCGTCGTC
CAGGTGCTGAAGAAGCTGTCGCAGAAGGGCAAGACCGTCATCCTGACCATTCATCAGCCGTCTTCCGAGC
TGTTTGAGCTCTTTGACAAGATCCTTCTGATGGCCGAGGGCAGGGTAGCTTTCTTGGGCACTCCCAGCGA
AGCCGTCGACTTCTTTTCCTAGTGAGTTCGATGTGTTTATTAAGGGTATCTAGTATTACATAACATCTCA
ACTCCTATCCAGCGTGGGTGCCCAGTGTCCTACCAACTACAATCCGGCGGACTTTTACGTACAGGTGTTG
GCCGTTGTGCCCGGACGGGAGATCGAGTCCCGTGATCGGATCGCCAAGATATGCGACAATTTTGCCATTA
GCAAAGTAGCCCGGGATATGGAGCAGTTGTTGGCCACCAAAAATCTGGAGAAGCCACTGGAGCAGCCGGA
GAATGGGTACACCTACAAGGCCACCTGGTTCATGCAGTTCCGGGCGGTCCTGTGGCGATCCTGGCTGTCG
GTGCTCAAGGAACCACTCCTCGTAAAAGTGCGACTTATTCAGACAACGGTGAGTGGTTCCAGTGGAAACA
AATGATATAACGCTTACAATTCTTGGAAACAAATTCGCTAGATTTTAGATAGAATTGCCTGATTCCACAC
CCTTCTTAGTTTTTTTCAATGAGATGTATAGTTTATAGTTTTGCAGAAGATAAATAAATTTCATTTAACT
CGCGAATATTAATGAGATGCGAGTAACATTTTAATTTGCAGATGGTTGCCATCTTGATTGGCCTCATCTT
TTTGGGCCAACAACTCACGCAAGTGGGTGTGATGAATATCAACGGAGCCATCTTCCTCTTCCTGACCAAC
ATGACCTTTCAAAACGTCTTTGCCACGATAAATGTAAGTCATGTTTAGAATACATTTGCATTTCAATAAT
TTACTAACTTTCTAATGAATCGATTCGATTTAGGTGTTCACCTCAGAGCTGCCAGTTTTTATGAGGGAGG
CCCGAAGTCGACTTTATCGCTGTGACACATACTTTCTGGGCAAAACGATTGCCGAATTGCCGCTTTTTCT
CACAGTGCCACTGGTCTTCACGGCGATTGCCTATCCGATGATCGGACTGCGGGCCGGAGTGCTGCACTTC
TTCAACTGCCTGGCGCTGGTCACTCTGGTGGCCAATGTGTCAACGTCCTTCGGATATCTAATATCCTGCG
CCAGCTCCTCGACCTCGATGGCGCTGTCTGTGGGTCCGCCGGTTATCATACCATTCCTGCTCTTTGGCGG
CTTCTTCTTGAACTCGGGCTCGGTGCCAGTATACCTCAAATGGTTGTCGTACCTCTCATGGTTCCGTTAC
GCCAACGAGGGTCTGCTGATTAACCAATGGGCGGACGTGGAGCCGGGCGAAATTAGCTGCACATCGTCGA
ACACCACGTGCCCCAGTTCGGGCAAGGTCATCCTGGAGACGCTTAACTTCTCCGCCGCCGATCTGCCGCT
GGACTACGTGGGTCTGGCCATTCTCATCGTGAGCTTCCGGGTGCTCGCATATCTGGCTCTAAGACTTCGG
GCCCGACGCAAGGAGTAGCCGACATATATCCGAAATAACTGCTTGTTTTTTTTTTTTACCATTATTACCA
TCGTGTTTACTGTTTATTGCCCCCTCAAAAAGCTAATGTAATTATATTTGTGCCAATAAAAACAAGATAT
GACCTATAGAATACAAGTATTTCCCCTTCGAACATCCCCACAAGTAGACTTTGGATTTGTCTTCTAACCA
AAAGACTTACACACCTGCATACCTTACATCAAAAACTCGTTTATCGCTACATAAAACACCGGGATATATT
TTTTATATACATACTTTTCAAATCGCGCGCCCTCTTCATAATTCACCTCCACCACACCACGTTTCGTAGT
TGCTCTTTCGCTGTCTCCCACCCGCTCTCCGCAACACATTCACCTTTTGTTCGACGACCTTGGAGCGACT
GTCGTTAGTTCCGCGCGATTCGGTTCGCTCAAATGGTTCCGAGTGGTTCATTTCGTCTCAATAGAAATTA
GTAATAAATATTTGTATGTACAATTTATTTGCTCCAATATATTTGTATATATTTCCCTCACAGCTATATT
TATTCTAATTTAATATTATGACTTTTTAAGGTAATTTTTTGTGACCTGTTCGGAGTGATTAGCGTTACAA
TTTGAACTGAAAGTGACATCCAGTGTTTGTTCCTTGTGTAGATGCATCTCAAAAAAATGGTGGGCATAAT
AGTGTTGTTTATATATATCAAAAATAACAACTATAATAATAAGAATACATTTAATTTAGAAAATGCTTGG
ATTTCACTGGAACTAGGGCGCGCCTCCGGAACATAATGGTGCAGGGCGCTGACTTCCGCGTTTCCAGACT
TTACGAAACACGGAAACCGAAGACCATTCATGTTGTTGCTCAGGTCGCAGACGTTTTGCAGCAGCAGTCG
CTTCACGTTCGCTCGCGTATCGGTGATTCATTCTGCTAACCAGTAAGGCAACCCCGCCAGCCTAGCCGGG
TCCTCAACGACAGGAGCACGATCATGCGCACCCGTGGCCAGGGCCGCAAGCTTGCATGCCTGCAGGTCGG
AGTACTGTCCTCCGAGCGGAGTACTGTCCTCCGAGCGGAGTACTGTCCTCCGAGCGGAGTACTGTCCTCC
GAGCGGAGTACTGTCCTCCGAGCGGAGACTCTAGCCCTAGGGCATGCCTGCAGGTCGGAGTACTGTCCTC
CGAGCGGAGTACTGTCCTCCGAGCGGAGTACTGTCCTCCGAGCGGAGTACTGTCCTCCGAGCGGAGTACT
GTCCTCCGAGCGGAGACTCTAGCGCTAGCGACGTCGAGCGCCGGAGTATAAATAGAGGCGCTTCGTCTAC
GGAGCGACAATTCAATTCAAACAAGCAAAGTGAACACGTCGCTAAGCGAAAGCTAAGCAAATAAACAAGC
GCAGCTGAACAAGCTAAACAATCTGCAGTAAAGTGCAAGTTAAAGTGAATCAATTAAAAGTAACCAGCAA
CCAAGTAAATCAACTGCAACTACTGAAATCTGCCAAGAAGTAATTATTGAATACAAGAAGAGAACTCTGA
ATAATTACAAATTATATAACAAAATGGGCAACAAATGCTGCAGCAAGCGACAGGATCAGGAACTGGCACT
GGCCTATCCCACTGGGGGCTACAAGAAATCCGACTACACCTTTGGCCAGACGCACATCAACAGCAGCGGC
GGCGGCAACATGGGCGGCGTTCTTGGCCAGAAGCATAACAACGGTGGCTCGCTGGACTCGCGCTACACGC
CCGATCCCAATCATCGGGGTCCGTTGAAAATCGGCGGAAAGGGCGGCGTTGACATCATCAGACCACGCGT
GGTTTGTCTGGTCAACCACCGCGGTCTCAGTGGTGTACGGTACAAACCCAGTTACCCATACGATGTTCCT
GACTATGCGGGCTATCCCTATGACGTCCCGGACTATGCAGGATCCTATCCATATGACGTTCCAGATTACG
CTTAAGAATTCGATATCAAGCTTATCGATACCGTCGACCTCGAGGGTACCTCTAGAGGATCTTTGTGAAG
GAACCTTACTTCTGTGGTGTGACATAATTGGACAAACTACCTACAGAGATTTAAAGCTCTAAGGTAAATA
TAAAATTTTTAAGTGTATAATGTGTTAAACTACTGATTCTAATTGTTTGTGTATTTTAGATTCCAACCTA
TGGAACTGATGAATGGGAGCAGTGGTGGAATGCCTTTAATGAGGAAAACCTGTTTTGCTCAGAAGAAATG
CCATCTAGTGATGATGAGGCTACTGCTGACTCTCAACATTCTACTCCTCCAAAAAAGAAGAGAAAGGTAG
AAGACCCCAAGGACTTTCCTTCAGAATTGCTAAGTTTTTTGAGTCATGCTGTGTTTAGTAATAGAACTCT
TGCTTGCTTTGCTATTTACACCACAAAGGAAAAAGCTGCACTGCTATACAAGAAAATTATGGAAAAATAT
TTGATGTATAGTGCCTTGACTAGAGATCATAATCAGCCATACCACATTTGTAGAGGTTTTACTTGCTTTA
AAAAACCTCCCACACCTCCCCCTGAACCTGAAACATAAAATGAATGCAATTGTTGTTGTTAACTTGTTTA
TTGCAGCTTATAATGGTTACAAATAAAGCAATAGCATCACAAATTTCACAAATAAAGCATTTTTTTCACT
GCATTCTAGTTGTGGTTTGTCCAAACTCATCAATGTATCTTATCATGTCTGGATCCGGCTTGTCGACGAC
GGCGGTCTCCGTCGTCAGGATCATCTTATGGACAAAGACTGCGAAATGAAGCGCACCACCCTGGATAGCC
CTCTGGGCAAGCTGGAACTGTCTGGGTGCGAACAGGGCCTGCACCGTATCATCTTCCTGGGCAAAGGAAC
ATCTGCCGCCGACGCCGTGGAAGTGCCTGCCCCAGCCGCCGTGCTGGGCGGACCAGAGCCACTGATGCAG
GCCACCGCCTGGCTCAACGCCTACTTTCACCAGCCTGAGGCCATCGAGGAGTTCCCTGTGCCAGCCCTGC
ACCACCCAGTGTTCCAGCAGGAGAGCTTTACCCGCCAGGTGCTGTGGAAACTGCTGAAAGTGGTGAAGTT
CGGAGAGGTCATCAGCTACAGCCACCTCGCTGCCCTCGCTGGCAATCCAGCTGCTACAGCCGCCGTTAAA
ACCGCCCTGAGCGGAAATCCCGTGCCCATTCTGATCCCCTGCCACCGGGTGGTGCAGGGCGACCTGGACG
TGGGAGGCTACGAGGGCGGGCTCGCCGTGAAAGAGTGGCTGCTGGCCCACGAGGGCCACAGACTGGGCAA
GCCTGGGCTGGGTTAAATGAATCTTTAAAATAACAAATCAATTGTTTTATAATATTCGTACGATTCTTTG
ATTATGTAATAAAATGTGATCATTAGGAAGATTACGAAAAATATAAAAAATATGAGTTCTGTGTGTATAA
CAAATGCTGTAAACGCCACAATTGTGTTTGTTGCAAATAAACCCATGATTATTTGATTAAAATTGTTGTT
TTCTTTGTTCATAGACAATAGTGTGTTTTGCCTAAACGTGTACTGCATAAACTCCATGCGAGTGTATAGC
GAGCTAGTGGCTAACGCTTGCCCCACCAAAGTAGATTCGTCAAAATCCTCAATTTCATCACCCTCCTCCA
AGTTTAACATTTGGCCGTCGGAATTAACTTCTAAAGATGCCACATAATCTAATAAATGAAATAGAGATTC
AAACGTGGCGTCATCGTCCGTTTCGACCATTTCCGAAAAGAACTCGGGCATAAACTCTATGATTTCTCTG
GACGTGGTGTTGTCGAAACTCTCAAAGTACGCAGTCAGGAACGTGCGCGACATGTCGTCGGGAAACTCGC
GCGGAAACATGTTGTTGTAACCGAACGGGTCCCATAGCGCCAAAACCAAATCTGCCAGCGTCAATAGAAT
GAGCACGATGCCGACAATGGAGCTGGCTTGGATAGCGATTCGAGTTAACAAAAGGTAGGTTCGGCTTGTC
GACGACGGCGGTCTCCGTCGTCAGGATCATCTTATGGATAAGGATTGCGAGATGAAGCGTACAACATTGG
ATTCCCCGTTGGGAAAGTTGGAGTTGTCCGGATGCGAGCAGGGATTGCACCGCATTATCTTCTTGGGAAA
GGGCACCTCCGCTGCTGATGCTGTCGAGGTCCCCGCTCCGGCTGCTGTCTTGGGAGGCCCCGAGCCCTTG
ATCCAGGCTACGGCTTGGTTGAACGCTTACTTCCACCAGCCCGAGGCTATTGAGGAGTTCCCCGTCCCCG
CTTTGCACCACCCCGTCTTCCAGCAGGAGTCCTTCACGCGTCAGGTCTTGTGGAAGTTGCTGAAGGTCGT
GAAGTTCGGCGAGGTGATCTCCGAGTCCCACTTGGCTGCCTTGGTGGGAAACCCGGCTGCCACGGCCGCT
GTCAACACGGCTTTGGATGGCAACCCCGTCCCGATCTTGATCCCGTGCCACCGTGTGGTCCAGGGAGATT
CCGATGTCGGACCCTACCTGGGAGGCCTGGCTGTCAAGGAGTGGTTGTTGGCTCACGAGGGACACCGCTT
GGGAAAGCCCGGCTTGGGATGAAAAAGGTAGGTTCAACCACTGATGCCTAGGCACACCGAAACGACTAAC
CCTAATTCTTATCCTTTACTTCAGGCTCTAGAATGAATCGTTTTTAAAATAACAAATCAATTGTTTTATA
ATATTCGTACGATTCTTTGATTATGTAATAAAATGTGATCATTAGGAAGATTACGAAAAATATAAAAAAT
ATGAGTTCTGTGTGTATAACAAATGCTGTAAACGCCACAATTGTGTTTGTTGCAAATAAACCCATGATTA
TTTGATTAAAATTGTTGTTTTCTTTGTTCATAGACAATAGTGTGTTTTGCCTAAACGTGTACTGCATAAA
CTCCATGCGAGTGTATAGCGAGCTAGTGGCTAACGCTTGCCCCACCAAAGTAGATTCGTCAAAATCCTCA
ATTTCATCACCCTCCTCCAAGTTTAACATTTGGCCGTCGGAATTAACTTCTAAAGATGCCACATAATCTA
ATAAATGAAATAGAGATTCAAACGTGGCGTCATCGTCCGTTTCGACCATTTCCGAAAAGAACTCGGGCAT
AAACTCTATGATTTCTCTGGACGTGGTGTTGTCGAAACTCTCAAAGTACGCAGTCAGGAACGTGCGCGAC
ATGTCGTCGGGAAACTCGCGCGGAAACATGTTGTTGTAACCGAACGGGTCCCATAGCGCCAAAACCAAAT
CTGCCAGCGTCAATAGAATGAGCACGATGCCGACAATGGAGCTGGCTTGGATAGCGATTCGAGTTAACTT
GAAGACGAAAGGGCCTCGCGGCTTGTCGACGACGGCGGTCTCCGTCGTCAGGATCATCTTATGGGTTCCG
AAATCGGTACAGGCTTCCCCTTCGACCCCCATTATGTGGAAGTCCTGGGCGAGCGTATGCACTACGTCGA
TGTTGGACCGCGGGATGGCACGCCTGTGCTGTTCCTGCACGGTAACCCGACCTCGTCCTACCTGTGGCGC
AACATCATCCCGCATGTAGCACCGAGTCATCGGTGCATTGCTCCAGACCTGATCGGGATGGGAAAATCGG
ACAAACCAGACCTCGATTATTTCTTCGACGACCACGTCCGCTACCTCGATGCCTTCATCGAAGCCTTGGG
TTTGGAAGAGGTCGTCCTGGTCATCCACGACTGGGGCTCAGCTCTCGGATTCCACTGGGCCAAGCGCAAT
CCGGAACGGGTCAAAGGTATTGCATGTATGGAATTCATCCGGCCTATCCCGACGTGGGACGAATGGCCAG
AATTCGCCCGTGAGACCTTCCAGGCCTTCCGGACCGCCGACGTCGGCCGAGAGTTGATCATCGATCAGAA
CGCTTTCATCGAGGGTGCGCTCCCGATGGGGGTCGTCCGTCCGCTTACGGAGGTCGAGATGGACCACTAT
CGCGAGCCCTTCCTCAAGCCTGTTGACCGAGAGCCACTGTGGCGATTCCCCAACGAGCTGCCCATCGCCG
GTGAGCCCGCGAACATCGTCGCGCTCGTCGAGGCATACATGAACTGGCTGCACCAGTCACCTGTCCCGAA
GTTGTTGTTCTGGGGCACACCCGGCGTACTGATCCCCCCGGCCGAAGCCGCGAGACTTGCCGAAAGCCTC
CCCAACTGCAAGACAGTGGACATCGGCCCGGGATTGTTCTTGCTCCAGGAAGACAACCCGGACCTTATCG
GCAGTGAGATCGCGCGCTGGCTCCCCGGGCTGGCCGGCTAGGTACCTCGAGACTAGTTAATCTAGAATGA
ATCGTTTTTAAAATAACAAATCAATTGTTTTATAATATTCGTACGATTCTTTGATTATGTAATAAAATGT
GATCATTAGGAAGATTACGAAAAATATAAAAAATATGAGTTCTGTGTGTATAACAAATGCTGTAAACGCC
ACAATTGTGTTTGTTGCAAATAAACCCATGATTATTTGATTAAAATTGTTGTTTTCTTTGTTCATAGACA
ATAGTGTGTTTTGCCTAAACGTGTACTGCATAAACTCCATGCGAGTGTATAGCGAGCTAGTGGCTAACGC
TTGCCCCACCAAAGTAGATTCGTCAAAATCCTCAATTTCATCACCCTCCTCCAAGTTTAACATTTGGCCG
TCGGAATTAACTTCTAAAGATGCCACATAATCTAATAAATGAAATAGAGATTCAAACGTGGCGTCATCGT
CCGTTTCGACCATTTCCGAAAAGAACTCGGGCATAAACTCTATGATTTCTCTGGACGTGGTGTTGTCGAA
ACTCTCAAAGTACGCAGTCAGGAACGTGCGCGACATGTCGTCGGGAAACTCGCGCGGAAACATGTTGTTG
TAACCGAACGGGTCCCATAGCGCCAAAACCAAATCTGCCAGCGTCAATAGAATGAGCACGATGCCGACAA
TGGAGCTGGCTTGGATAGCGATTCGAGTTAACGGTTAATGTCATGATAATAATGGTTTCTTA
Features (pLannotate 1.2.2; 26 found; start..end, strand, type, name):
     31..135     +  promoter       AmpR promoter: bla
    136..996     +  CDS            AmpR: β-lactamase; bla; confers resistance to ampicillin, carbenicillin, and related antibiotics
   1167..1755    +  rep_origin     ori: high-copy-number ColE1/pMB1/pBR322/pUC origin of replication
   1842..1911    +  protein_bind   attB: attB site for the φC31 integrase (Groth et al., 2000) phage φC31 integrase
   2127..6246    +  gene           mini-white: white; This modified version of the white gene lacks part of the first intron.
   6251..6406    +  CDS            YPB1_ECOLX (fragment): Protein predicted: Swiss-Prot protein existence level 4. From Escherichia coli.
   6488..6509    -  misc_feature   MCS (fragment): pUC18/19 multiple cloning site
   6508..6602    +  protein_bind   5X UAS: five tandem copies of the "ScaI site" 17-mer CGGAGTACTGTCCTCCG, an upstream activating sequence (UAS) that efficiently binds yeast Gal4 (Webster et al., 1988; Pfeiffer et al., 2010) GAL4
   6636..6730    +  protein_bind   5X UAS: five tandem copies of the "ScaI site" 17-mer CGGAGTACTGTCCTCCG, an upstream activating sequence (UAS) that efficiently binds yeast Gal4 (Webster et al., 1988; Pfeiffer et al., 2010) GAL4
   6761..6999    +  promoter       hsp70 promoter: Drosophila melanogaster hsp70Bb promoter
   7024..7278    +  CDS            Src64B (fragment): SRC64_DROME - Also known as Src1. Experimental evidence at protein level: Swiss-Prot protein existence level 1. May play a role in the development of neural tissue and smooth muscle. From Drosophila melanogaster (Fruit fly).
   7333..7422    +  CDS            3xHA: three tandem HA epitope tags
   7426..7466    +  misc_feature   MCS (fragment): pBluescript multiple cloning site
   7478..7552    +  CDS            small t antigen (fragment): SV40 (simian virus 40) small t antigen
   7554..7619    +  intron         small t intron: SV40 (simian virus 40) small t antigen intron
   7749..7769    +  CDS            SV40 NLS: nuclear localization signal of SV40 (simian virus 40) large T antigen
   7776..7910    +  CDS            LT_POVHA (fragment): Protein inferred from homology: Swiss-Prot protein existence level 3. Isoform large T antigen is a key early protein essential for both driving viral replication and inducing cellular transformation. Plays a role in viral genome replication by driving entry of quiescent cells into the cell cycle and by autoregulating the synthesis of viral early mRNA. Displays highly oncogenic activities by corrupting the host cellular checkpoint mechanisms that guard cell division and the transcription, replication, and repair of DNA. Participates in the modulation of cellular gene expression preceeding viral
   7935..8018    +  CDS            large T antigen (fragment): large T antigen from SV40 (simian virus 40)
   8041..8175    +  polyA_signal   SV40 poly(A) signal: SV40 polyadenylation signal
   8218..8763    +  CDS            SNAP-tag®: human O6-alkylguanine-DNA-alkyltransferase variant that forms covalent bonds with benzylguanine derivatives fast-reacting variant, optimized for mammalian expression
   8778..9428    -  CDS            P74 (fragment): PIF0_NPVAC - Experimental evidence at protein level: Swiss-Prot protein existence level 1. Plays an essential role for oral infectivity of occlusion- derived virus (ODV) and functions also in host midgut attachment and fusion by binding to a specific host receptor. From Autographa californica nuclear polyhedrosis virus (AcMNPV).
   9484..10029   +  CDS            MGMT (fragment): MGMT_HUMAN - Experimental evidence at protein level: Swiss-Prot protein existence level 1. Involved in the cellular defense against the biological effects of O6-methylguanine (O6-MeG) and O4-methylthymine (O4-MeT) in DNA. Repairs the methylated nucleobase in DNA by stoichiometrically transferring the methyl group to a cysteine residue in the enzyme. This is a suicide reaction: the enzyme is irreversibly inactivated. From Homo sapiens (Human).
  10038..10104   +  intron         Mhc intron: modified Drosophila myosin heavy chain intron 16 (Pfeiffer et al., 2010)
  10127..10777   -  CDS            P74 (fragment): PIF0_NPVAC - Experimental evidence at protein level: Swiss-Prot protein existence level 1. Plays an essential role for oral infectivity of occlusion- derived virus (ODV) and functions also in host midgut attachment and fusion by binding to a specific host receptor. From Autographa californica nuclear polyhedrosis virus (AcMNPV).
  10847..11725   +  CDS            dhaA: DHAA_RHOSD - Experimental evidence at protein level: Swiss-Prot protein existence level 1. Catalyzes hydrolytic cleavage of carbon-halogen bonds in halogenated aliphatic compounds, leading to the formation of the corresponding primary alcohols, halide ions and protons. Has a broad substrate specificity, which includes primary, secondary and cyclic haloalkanes (chain length > C4). From Rhodococcus sp. (strain TDTM0003).
  11771..12421   -  CDS            P74 (fragment): PIF0_NPVAC - Experimental evidence at protein level: Swiss-Prot protein existence level 1. Plays an essential role for oral infectivity of occlusion- derived virus (ODV) and functions also in host midgut attachment and fusion by binding to a specific host receptor. From Autographa californica nuclear polyhedrosis virus (AcMNPV).
