[The description below was written by a language model from this plasmid's Addgene catalogue record and pLannotate feature annotations shown in this document.]
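Description:
UAS->Bxb1.STOP>SNAPf>CLIPf>Halo2 is a 12.5 kb Drosophila transgenesis and insect expression plasmid built by Gibson cloning in the pJFRC81 backbone. It is propagated in E. coli as a high-copy plasmid through a ColE1/pUC-type origin with ampicillin selection (AmpR under its bla promoter). For fly work it carries a φC31 attB site, which allows integrase-mediated insertion at a genomic attP landing site, and a mini-white gene that serves as an eye-colour marker for identifying transformants.

The payload is driven by two blocks of 5X UAS (ten Gal4-binding sites in total) placed upstream of a Drosophila hsp70 basal promoter, so expression depends on a Gal4 driver. Immediately downstream, the annotation shows a Src64B fragment, probably the source of the myristoylation signal named in the insert, followed by a 3xHA tag and an SV40 small t intron/poly(A) region that corresponds to the STOP element in the name. Three chemical-tag coding regions follow in series: SNAPf, a second MGMT-derived sequence that matches CLIPf, and a dhaA-derived haloalkane dehalogenase matching Halo2. The record describes all three as myristoylated, membrane-targeted versions. Each is followed by a reverse-strand AcMNPV p74-region fragment, likely the p10 terminator used in pJFRC81-type vectors, and an Mhc intron sits after CLIPf.

The ">" symbols and "Bxb1" in the name suggest that Bxb1 integrase sites flank the cassettes, so recombination would remove the STOP and bring one of the tags next to the promoter for multicolour labelling. These sites are not annotated in the feature table, and the record does not spell out the mechanism. The stated purpose is to generate transgenic flies carrying this chemical-tagging reporter.
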