Addgene plasmid #87644: UAS->Bxb1.STOP>SNAPf>CLIPf>Halo2
Purpose: For creating drosophila transgenics expressing UAS->Bxb1.STOP>SNAPf>CLIPf>Halo2
Depositing lab: Gregory Jefferis. Depositing organization: MRC Laboratory of Molecular Biology. Publication: Second-Generation Drosophila Chemical Tags: Sensitivity, Versatility, and Speed. Sutcliffe B, Ng J, Auer TO, Pasche M, Benton R, Jefferis GS, Cachero S. Genetics. 2017 Apr;205(4):1399-1408. doi: 10.1534/genetics.116.199281. Epub 2017 Feb 16. PubMed 28209589.
Backbone
  Vector backbone: pJFRC81
  Vector type: Insect Expression
Growth in bacteria
  Bacterial resistance: Ampicillin, 100 μg/mL
  Growth temperature: 37°C
  Growth strain: DH5alpha
  Copy number: High Copy
Gene/Insert
  Gene/Insert name: myr::SNAPf>myr::CLIPf>myr::Halo2
  Species: Synthetic
  Cloning method: Gibson Cloning
Terms and licenses: Academic/Nonprofit Terms; Industry Terms: Not Available to Industry
Depositor comments: GenBank accession number: KY511554
How to cite: UAS->Bxb1.STOP>SNAPf>CLIPf>Halo2 was a gift from Gregory Jefferis (Addgene plasmid # 87644 ; http://n2t.net/addgene:87644 ; RRID:Addgene_87644)
